>Addgene plasmid #239766 | pcDNA3.1(+)_Nav1.6(K1425TAG, Y371C)-HA | addgene full sequence | sequence record 477737 | Addgene NGS Result
GACGGATCGGGAGATCTCCCGATCCCCTATGGTGCACTCTCAGTACAATCTGCTCTGATGCCGCATAGTT
AAGCCAGTATCTGCTCCCTGCTTGTGTGTTGGAGGTCGCTGAGTAGTGCGCGAGCAAAATTTAAGCTACA
ACAAGGCAAGGCTTGACCGACAATTGCATGAAGAATCTGCTTAGGGTTAGGCGTTTTGCGCTGCTTCGCG
ATGTACGGGCCAGATATACGCGTTGACATTGATTATTGACTAGTTATTAATAGTAATCAATTACGGGGTC
ATTAGTTCATAGCCCATATATGGAGTTCCGCGTTACATAACTTACGGTAAATGGCCCGCCTGGCTGACCG
CCCAACGACCCCCGCCCATTGACGTCAATAATGACGTATGTTCCCATAGTAACGCCAATAGGGACTTTCC
ATTGACGTCAATGGGTGGAGTATTTACGGTAAACTGCCCACTTGGCAGTACATCAAGTGTATCATATGCC
AAGTACGCCCCCTATTGACGTCAATGACGGTAAATGGCCCGCCTGGCATTATGCCCAGTACATGACCTTA
TGGGACTTTCCTACTTGGCAGTACATCTACGTATTAGTCATCGCTATTACCATGGTGATGCGGTTTTGGC
AGTACATCAATGGGCGTGGATAGCGGTTTGACTCACGGGGATTTCCAAGTCTCCACCCCATTGACGTCAA
TGGGAGTTTGTTTTGGCACCAAAATCAACGGGACTTTCCAAAATGTCGTAACAACTCCGCCCCATTGACG
CAAATGGGCGGTAGGCGTGTACGGTGGGAGGTCTATATAAGCAGAGCTCTCTGGCTAACTAGAGAACCCA
CTGCTTACTGGCTTATCGAAATTAATACGACTCACTATAGGGAGACCCAAGCTGGCTAGCGTTTAAACTT
AAGCTTGGTACCGAGCTCGGATCCACTAGTCCAGTGTGGTGGAATTCGCCACCATGGCTGCACGGCTGCT
GGCACCTCCTGGCCCCGATTCCTTTAAGCCTTTCACACCTGAGAGCCTGGCTAACATCGAGAGAAGAATT
GCCGAGTCCAAGCTGAAGAAGCCTCCCAAGGCCGATGGCTCTCACAGAGAGGACGACGAGGATTCTAAGC
CTAAGCCCAATAGCGATCTGGAGGCCGGCAAGTCCCTGCCTTTCATCTACGGCGACATCCCACAGGGCCT
GGTGGCCGTGCCACTGGAGGACTTTGACCCCTATTACCTGACCCAGAAGACATTTGTGGTGCTGAATCGG
GGCAAGACACTGTTCCGCTTCTCTGCCACCCCCGCCCTGTATATCCTGTCCCCTTTCAACCTGATCCGCA
GAATCGCCATCAAGATCCTGATCCACTCCGTGTTCTCTATGATCATCATGTGCACAATCCTGACCAATTG
CGTGTTCATGACCTTCTCCAATCCACCAGAGTGGAGCAAGAATGTGGAGTACACCTTCACAGGCATCTAC
ACCTTTGAGTCTCTGGTGAAGATCATCGCCCGGGGCTTTTGCATCGACGGCTTCACCTTTCTGAGAGACC
CATGGAACTGGCTGGACTTTAGCGTGATCATGATGGCCTACATCACCGAGTTTGTGAATCTGGGCAACGT
GAGCGCCCTGCGGACATTCCGGGTGCTGCGCGCCCTGAAGACCATCTCTGTGATCCCTGGCCTGAAGACA
ATCGTGGGCGCCCTGATCCAGTCCGTGAAGAAGCTGTCCGACGTGATGATCCTGACCGTGTTCTGCCTGT
CCGTGTTTGCCCTGATCGGCCTGCAGCTGTTCATGGGCAACCTGAGGAACAAGTGCGTGGTGTGGCCAAT
CAACTTTAATGAGAGCTATCTGGAGAACGGCACCAGAGGCTTCGATTGGGAGGAGTACATCAACAACAAG
ACCAATTTCTATATGGTGCCTGGCATGCTGGAGCCACTGCTGTGCGGCAACTCCTCTGATGCCGGCCAGT
GCCCCGAGGGCTTTCAGTGCATGAAGGCCGGCAGAAATCCTAATTATGGCTACACCTCTTTTGACACCTT
TTCCTGGGCCTTTCTGGCCCTGTTCAGACTGATGACCCAGGACTGCTGGGAGAACCTGTACCAGCTGACC
CTGAGAGCCGCCGGCAAGACCTACATGATCTTCTTTGTGCTGGTAATCTTCGTGGGCTCCTTCTACCTGG
TGAACCTGATCCTGGCCGTGGTGGCCATGGCCTACGAGGAGCAGAACCAGGCCACCCTGGAGGAGGCCGA
GCAGAAGGAGGCCGAGTTCAAGGCCATGCTGGAGCAGCTGAAGAAGCAGCAGGAGGAGGCCCAGGCCGCC
GCCATGGCCACATCCGCCGGCACCGTGAGCGAGGACGCCATCGAGGAGGAGGGCGAGGATGGCGTGGGCT
CCCCCCGGTCTTCTAGCGAGCTGTCCAAGCTGTCCTCTAAGTCCGCCAAGGAGAGGCGGAATCGGAGAAA
GAAGCGGAAGCAGAAGGAGCTGTCCGAGGGCGAGGAGAAGGGCGATCCAGAGAAGGTGTTCAAGAGCGAG
TCCGAGGATGGCATGAGACGGAAGGCCTTTCGCCTGCCTGACAATAGAATCGGCAGGAAGTTTTCCATCA
TGAATCAGAGCCTGCTGTCCATCCCTGGCAGCCCTTTCCTGTCCCGGCACAATTCCAAGTCCAGCATCTT
CTCTTTTCGCGGCCCTGGCAGATTCCGCGATCCAGGCTCCGAGAACGAGTTTGCCGATGACGAGCACAGC
ACCGTGGAGGAGTCCGAGGGCCGGAGAGACTCCCTGTTTATCCCTATCCGCGCCCGGGAGCGCAGATCCT
CTTACTCCGGCTACTCCGGCTATTCTCAGTGCTCCAGATCTTCTCGGATCTTTCCATCTCTGCGGAGATC
CGTGAAGAGAAACTCCACCGTGGACTGTAATGGCGTGGTGAGCCTGATCGGCCCCGGCTCCCACATCGGC
AGACTGCTGCCAGAGGCCACCACCGAGGTGGAGATCAAGAAGAAGGGGCCTGGCAGCCTGCTGGTGTCTA
TGGAGCAGCTGGCCAGCTATGGCAGAAAGGACCGGATCAATTCTATCATGTCCGTGGTGACAAACACCCT
GGTGGAGGAGCTGGAGGAGTCCCAGAGGAAGTGTCCCCCATGTTGGTACAAGTTTGCCAATACATTTCTG
ATCTGGGAGTGTCACCCATATTGGATCAAGCTGAAGGAGATCGTGAATCTGATCGTGATGGACCCATTCG
TGGATCTGGCCATCACAATCTGCATCGTGCTGAACACCCTGTTTATGGCCATGGAGCACCACCCCATGAC
ACCACAGTTTGAGCACGTGCTGGCCGTGGGCAATCTGGTGTTCACCGGCATCTTTACCGCCGAGATGTTC
CTGAAGCTGATCGCCATGGACCCATACTACTATTTTCAGGAGGGCTGGAATATCTTCGATGGCTTTATCG
TGAGCCTGTCCCTGATGGAGCTGGGCCTGGCCGATGTGGAGGGCCTGTCTGTGCTGCGCAGCTTTCGGCT
GCTGCGCGTGTTCAAGCTGGCCAAGAGCTGGCCAACCCTGAATATGCTGATCAAGATCATCGGCAACTCC
GTGGGCGCCCTGGGCAATCTGACCCTGGTGCTGGCCATCATCGTGTTCATCTTTGCCGTGGTGGGCATGC
AGCTGTTCGGCAAGTCCTACAAGGAGTGCGTGTGCAAGATCTCCCAGGAGTGTAAGCTGCCACGGTGGCA
CATGAACGATTTCTTTCACTCTTTCCTGATCGTGTTCCGGGTGCTGTGCGGCGAGTGGATCGAGACCATG
TGGGACTGCATGGAGGTGGCCGGCCAGGCCATGTGCCTGATCGTGTTCATGATGGTAATGGTAATCGGCA
ATCTGGTGGTGCTGAATCTGTTCCTGGCCCTGCTGCTGTCTTCTTTTAGCGCCGACAACCTGGCCGCCAC
AGACGATGACGGCGAGATGAATAACCTGCAGATCTCCGTGATCAGAATCAAGAAGGGCGTGGCCTGGGCC
AAGGTGAAGGTGCACGCCTTTATGCAGGCCCACTTTAAGCAGAGGGAGGCCGATGAGGTGAAGCCACTGG
ACGAGCTGTACGAGAAGAAGGCCAATTGTATCGCCAACCACACAGGCGTGGATATACACCGCAATGGCGA
TTTCCAGAAGAACGGCAATGGCACCACCTCCGGCATCGGCTCCTCTGTGGAGAAGTACATCATCGACGAG
GACCACATGTCCTTCATCAATAATCCAAATCTGACCGTGCGGGTGCCTATCGCCGTGGGCGAGTCTGACT
TTGAGAATCTGAACACCGAGGACGTGTCCAGCGAGTCCGACCCAGAGGGCTCCAAGGACAAGCTGGATGA
TACATCCTCTAGCGAGGGCTCTACCATCGACATCAAGCCTGAGGTGGAGGAGGTGCCTGTGGAGCAGCCA
GAGGAGTACCTGGACCCTGATGCCTGTTTCACCGAGGGCTGCGTGCAGAGATTCAAGTGCTGTCAGGTGA
ACATCGAGGAGGGCCTGGGCAAGTCTTGGTGGATACTGCGGAAGACATGCTTCCTGATCGTGGAGCACAA
CTGGTTTGAGACCTTTATCATCTTCATGATCCTGCTGTCCTCCGGCGCCCTGGCCTTTGAGGACATCTAT
ATCGAGCAGAGAAAGACCATCAGAACCATCCTGGAGTACGCCGACAAGGTGTTCACATATATCTTTATCC
TGGAGATGCTGCTGAAGTGGACCGCCTACGGCTTTGTGAAGTTCTTTACCAATGCCTGGTGCTGGCTGGA
CTTTCTGATCGTGGCCGTGTCTCTGGTGTCCCTGATCGCCAACGCCCTGGGCTATTCTGAGCTGGGCGCC
ATCAAGTCTCTGAGAACCCTGAGAGCCCTGCGCCCCCTGAGAGCCCTGAGCAGATTTGAGGGCATGAGGG
TGGTGGTGAATGCCCTGGTGGGCGCCATCCCTAGCATCATGAACGTGCTGCTGGTGTGCCTGATCTTTTG
GCTGATCTTTTCTATCATGGGCGTGAATCTGTTCGCCGGCAAGTACCACTACTGCTTTAATGAGACCTCC
GAGATCCGGTTCGAGATCGATGAGGTGAACAACAAGACAGACTGTGAGAAGCTGATGGAGGGCAACAATA
CAGAGATCCGGTGGAAGAATGTGAAGATCAATTTCGATAACGTGGGCGCCGGCTACCTGGCCCTGCTGCA
GGTGGCCACCTTTAAGGGCTGGATGGATATAATGTACGCCGCCGTGGATTCCCGCTAGCCCGATGAGCAG
CCAGACTATGAGGGCAACATCTACATGTACATCTATTTCGTGATCTTCATCATCTTCGGCAGCTTTTTCA
CCCTGAATCTGTTTATCGGCGTGATCATCGATAACTTCAACCAGCAGAAGAAGAAGTTCGGCGGCCAGGA
CATCTTCATGACAGAGGAGCAGAAGAAGTACTATAACGCCATGAAGAAGCTGGGCTCCAAGAAGCCTCAG
AAGCCAATCCCTAGACCACTGAATAAGATCCAGGGCATCGTGTTCGACTTCGTGACCCAGCAGGCCTTTG
ACATCGTGATCATGATGCTGATCTGTCTGAACATGGTGACCATGATGGTGGAGACAGATACCCAGTCCAA
GCAGATGGAGAATATCCTGTATTGGATCAACCTGGTGTTTGTGATCTTTTTCACATGTGAGTGCGTGCTG
AAGATGTTCGCCCTGCGCCACTATTATTTCACAATCGGCTGGAACATCTTTGACTTCGTGGTGGTAATCC
TGTCTATCGTGGGCATGTTTCTGGCCGACATCATCGAGAAGTACTTCGTGAGCCCAACACTGTTCAGAGT
GATCCGGCTGGCCAGGATCGGCAGAATCCTGCGGCTGATCAAGGGCGCCAAGGGCATCAGAACCCTGCTG
TTCGCCCTGATGATGTCTCTGCCAGCCCTGTTCAATATCGGCCTGCTGCTGTTTCTGGTAATGTTCATCT
TTTCCATCTTTGGCATGTCCAACTTCGCCTATGTGAAGCACGAGGCCGGCATCGATGATATGTTTAACTT
CGAGACATTCGGCAACTCCATGATCTGTCTGTTCCAGATCACCACCTCTGCCGGCTGGGATGGCCTGCTG
CTGCCTATCCTGAATAGACCACCAGATTGTAGCCTGGATAAGGAGCACCCTGGCAGCGGCTTCAAGGGCG
ATTGTGGCAATCCTTCCGTGGGCATCTTCTTCTTCGTGTCCTACATCATCATCTCTTTCCTGATCGTGGT
GAACATGTACATCGCCATCATCCTGGAGAATTTCTCTGTGGCCACCGAGGAGTCTGCCGACCCACTGTCT
GAGGATGACTTCGAGACCTTCTATGAGATCTGGGAGAAGTTTGACCCTGATGCCACCCAGTTTATCGAGT
ATTGCAAGCTGGCCGACTTTGCCGACGCCCTGGAGCACCCACTGAGAGTGCCAAAGCCAAATACCATCGA
GCTGATCGCCATGGATCTGCCCATGGTGAGCGGCGATAGAATCCACTGCCTGGACATCCTGTTTGCCTTC
ACAAAGAGAGTGCTGGGCGATAGCGGCGAGCTGGACATCCTGAGGCAGCAGATGGAGGAGAGGTTCGTGG
CCTCTAACCCCAGCAAGGTGTCCTACGAGCCTATCACCACAACCCTGCGGAGAAAGCAGGAGGAGGTGTC
CGCCGTGGTGCTGCAGAGAGCCTACAGAGGCCACCTGGCCCGGAGAGGCTTTATCTGCAGAAAGATCACC
TCCAACAAGCTGGAGAATGGCGGCACCCACCGCGAGAAGAAGGAGTCTACCCCCTCTACCGCCAGCCTGC
CTTCCTACGACTCCGTGACCAAGCCAGATAAGGAGAAGCAGCAGCGCGCAGAGGAGGGACGGAGAGAAAG
AGCTAAGAGACAGAAAGAAGTGAGAGAGTCAAAGTGCTCTAGATACCCATACGACGTCCCAGACTACGCT
TAAGGGCCCGTTTAAACCCGCTGATCAGCCTCGACTGTGCCTTCTAGTTGCCAGCCATCTGTTGTTTGCC
CCTCCCCCGTGCCTTCCTTGACCCTGGAAGGTGCCACTCCCACTGTCCTTTCCTAATAAAATGAGGAAAT
TGCATCGCATTGTCTGAGTAGGTGTCATTCTATTCTGGGGGGTGGGGTGGGGCAGGACAGCAAGGGGGAG
GATTGGGAAGACAATAGCAGGCATGCTGGGGATGCGGTGGGCTCTATGGCTTCTGAGGCGGAAAGAACCA
GCTGGGGCTCTAGGGGGTATCCCC
[124 nt withheld, positions 7235-7358]
C
[91 nt withheld, positions 7360-7450]
A
[49 nt withheld, positions 7452-7500]
CCTTTGACGTTGGAGTCCACGTTCTTT
[37 nt withheld, positions 7528-7564]
ACCCTATCTCGGTCTATTCTTTTGATTTATAAGGGATTTTGCCGATTTCGGCCTATTGGTTAAAAAATGA
GCTGATTTAACAAAAATTTAACGCGAATTAATTCTGTGGAATGTGTGTCAGTTAGGGTGTGGAAAGTCCC
CAGGCTCCCCAGCAGGCAGAAGTATGCAAAGCATGCATCTCAATTAGTCAGCAACCAGGTGTGGAAAGTC
CCCAGGCTCCCCAGCAGGCAGAAGTATGCAAAGCATGCATCTCAATTAGTCAGCAACCATAGTCCCGCCC
CTAACTCCGCCCATCCCGCCCCTAACTCCGCCCAGTTCCGCCCATTCTCCGCCCCATGGCTGACTAATTT
TTTTTATTTATGCAGAGGCCGAGGCCGCCTCTGCCTCTGAGCTATTCCAGAAGTAGTGAGGAGGCTTTTT
TGGAGGCCTAGGCTTTTGCAAAAAGCTCCCGGGAGCTTGTATATCCATTTTCGGATCTGATCAAGAGACA
GGATGAGGATCGTTTCGCATGATTGAACAAGATGGATTGCACGCAGGTTCTCCGGCCGCTTGGGTGGAGA
GGCTATTCGGCTATGACTGGGCACAACAGACAATCGGCTGCTCTGATGCCGCCGTGTTCCGGCTGTCAGC
GCAGGGGCGCCCGGTTCTTTTTGTCAAGACCGACCTGTCCGGTGCCCTGAATGAACTGCAGGACGAGGCA
GCGCGGCTATCGTGGCTGGCCACGACGGGCGTTCCTTGCGCAGCTGTGCTCGACGTTGTCACTGAAGCGG
GAAGGGACTGGCTGCTATTGGGCGAAGTGCCGGGGCAGGATCTCCTGTCATCTCACCTTGCTCCTGCCGA
GAAAGTATCCATCATGGCTGATGCAATGCGGCGGCTGCATACGCTTGATCCGGCTACCTGCCCATTCGAC
CACCAAGCGAAACATCGCATCGAGCGAGCACGTACTCGGATGGAAGCCGGTCTTGTCGATCAGGATGATC
TGGACGAAGAGCATCAGGGGCTCGCGCCAGCCGAACTGTTCGCCAGGCTCAAGGCGCGCATGCCCGACGG
CGAGGATCTCGTCGTGACCCATGGCGATGCCTGCTTGCCGAATATCATGGTGGAAAATGGCCGCTTTTCT
GGATTCATCGACTGTGGCCGGCTGGGTGTGGCGGACCGCTATCAGGACATAGCGTTGGCTACCCGTGATA
TTGCTGAAGAGCTTGGCGGCGAATGGGCTGACCGCTTCCTCGTGCTTTACGGTATCGCCGCTCCCGATTC
GCAGCGCATCGCCTTCTATCGCCTTCTTGACGAGTTCTTCTGAGCGGGACTCTGGGGTTCGAAATGACCG
ACCAAGCGACGCCCAACCTGCCATCACGAGATTTCGATTCCACCGCCGCCTTCTATGAAAGGTTGGGCTT
CGGAATCGTTTTCCGGGACGCCGGCTGGATGATCCTCCAGCGCGGGGATCTCATGCTGGAGTTCTTCGCC
CACCCCAACTTGTTTATTGCAGCTTATAATGGTTACAAATAAAGCAATAGCATCACAAATTTCACAAATA
AAGCATTTTTTTCACTGCATTCTAGTTGTGGTTTGTCCAAACTCATCAATGTATCTTATCATGTCTGTAT
ACCGTCGACCTCTAGCTAGAGCTTGGCGTAATCATGGTCATAGCTGTTTCCTGTGTGAAATTGTTATCCG
CTCACAATTCCACACAACATACGAGCCGGAAGCATAAAGTGTAAAGCATGGGGTGCCTAATGAGTGAGCT
AACTCACATTAATTGCGTTGCGCTCACTGCCCGCTTTCCAGTCGGGAAACCTGTCGTGCCAGCTGCATTA
ATGAATCGGCCAACGCGCGGGGAGAGGCGGTTTGCGTATTGGGCGCTCTTCCGCTTCCTCGCTCACTGAC
TCGCTGCGCTCGGTCGTTCGGCTGCGGCGAGCGGTATCAGCTCACTCAAAGGCGGTAATACGGTTATCCA
CAGAATCAGGGGATAACGCAGGAAAGAACATGTGAGCAAAAGGCCAGCAAAAGGCCAGGAACCGTAAAAA
GGCCGCGTTGCTGGCGTTTTTCCATAGGCTCCGCCCCCCTGACGAGCATCACAAAAATCGACGCTCAAGT
CAGAGGTGGCGAAACCCGACAGGACTATAAAGATACCAGGCGTTTCCCCCTGGAAGCTCCCTCGTGCGCT
CTCCTGTTCCGACCCTGCCGCTTACCGGATACCTGTCCGCCTTTCTCCCTTCGGGAAGCGTGGCGCTTTC
TCATAGCTCACGCTGTAGGTATCTCAGTTCGGTGTAGGTCGTTCGCTCCAAGCTGGGCTGTGTGCACGAA
CCCCCCGTTCAGCCCGACCGCTGCGCCTTATCCGGTAACTATCGTCTTGAGTCCAACCCGGTAAGACACG
ACTTATCGCCACTGGCAGCAGCCACTGGTAACAGGATTAGCAGAGCGAGGTATGTAGGCGGTGCTACAGA
GTTCTTGAAGTGGTGGCCTAACTACGGCTACACTAGAAGAACAGTATTTGGTATCTGCGCTCTGCTGAAG
CCAGTTACCTTCGGAAAAAGAGTTGGTAGCTCTTGATCCGGCAAACAAACCACCGCTGGTAGCGGTGGTT
TTTTTGTTTGCAAGCAGCAGATTACGCGCAGAAAAAAAGGATCTCAAGAAGATCCTTTGATCTTTTCTAC
GGGGTCTGACGCTCAGTGGAACGAAAACTCACGTTAAGGGATTTTGGTCATGAGATTATCAAAAAGGATC
TTCACCTAGATCCTTTTAAATTAAAAATGAAGTTTTAAATCAATCTAAAGTATATATGAGTAAACTTGGT
CTGACAGTTACCAATGCTTAATCAGTGAGGCACCTATCTCAGCGATCTGTCTATTTCGTTCATCCATAGT
TGCCTGACTCCCCGTCGTGTAGATAACTACGATACGGGAGGGCTTACCATCTGGCCCCAGTGCTGCAATG
ATACCGCGAGACCCACGCTCACCGGCTCCAGATTTATCAGCAATAAACCAGCCAGCCGGAAGGGCCGAGC
GCAGAAGTGGTCCTGCAACTTTATCCGCCTCCATCCAGTCTATTAATTGTTGCCGGGAAGCTAGAGTAAG
TAGTTCGCCAGTTAATAGTTTGCGCAACGTTGTTGCCATTGCTACAGGCATCGTGGTGTCACGCTCGTCG
TTTGGTATGGCTTCATTCAGCTCCGGTTCCCAACGATCAAGGCGAGTTACATGATCCCCCATGTTGTGCA
AAAAAGCGGTTAGCTCCTTCGGTCCTCCGATCGTTGTCAGAAGTAAGTTGGCCGCAGTGTTATCACTCAT
GGTTATGGCAGCACTGCATAATTCTCTTACTGTCATGCCATCCGTAAGATGCTTTTCTGTGACTGGTGAG
TACTCAACCAAGTCATTCTGAGAATAGTGTATGCGGCGACCGAGTTGCTCTTGCCCGGCGTCAATACGGG
ATAATACCGCGCCACATAGCAGAACTTTAAAAGTGCTCATCATTGGAAAACGTTCTTCGGGGCGAAAACT
CTCAAGGATCTTACCGCTGTTGAGATCCAGTTCGATGTAACCCACTCGTGCACCCAACTGATCTTCAGCA
TCTTTTACTTTCACCAGCGTTTCTGGGTGAGCAAAAACAGGAAGGCAAAATGCCGCAAAAAAGGGAATAA
GGGCGACACGGAAATGTTGAATACTCATACTCTTCCTTTTTCAATATTATTGAAGCATTTATCAGGGTTA
TTGTCTCATGAGCGGATACATATTTGAATGTATTTAGAAAAATAAACAAATAGGGGTTCCGCGCACATTT
CCCCGAAAAGTGCCACCTGACGTC
Features (pLannotate 1.2.2; 20 found; start..end, strand, type, name):
     28..80      -  misc_feature   bom (fragment): basis of mobility region from pBR322
    235..614     +  enhancer       CMV enhancer: human cytomegalovirus immediate early enhancer
    615..818     +  promoter       CMV promoter: human cytomegalovirus (CMV) immediate early promoter
    814..847     +  LTR            5' LTR (truncated) (fragment): truncated 5' long terminal repeat (LTR) from HIV-1
    863..881     +  promoter       T7 promoter: promoter for bacteriophage T7 RNA polymerase
    964..6897    +  CDS            Scn8a: SCN8A_MOUSE - Also known as Nbna1. Experimental evidence at protein level: Swiss-Prot protein existence level 1. Mediates the voltage-dependent sodium ion permeability of excitable membranes. Assuming opened or closed conformations in response to the voltage difference across the membrane, the protein forms a sodium-selective channel through which Na(+) ions may pass in accordance with their electrochemical gradient. In macrophages, isoform 5 may participate in the control of podosome and invadopodia formation. From Mus musculus (Mouse).
   6965..7189    +  polyA_signal   bGH poly(A) signal: bovine growth hormone polyadenylation signal
   7193..7214    +  promoter       SV40 promoter (fragment): SV40 enhancer and early promoter
   7235..7663    +  rep_origin     f1 ori (sequence partly withheld): f1 bacteriophage origin of replication; arrow indicates direction of (+) strand synthesis
   7677..8006    +  promoter       SV40 promoter: SV40 enhancer and early promoter
   8073..8864    +  CDS            neo: KKA2_KLEPN - Also known as kan, nptII. Experimental evidence at protein level: Swiss-Prot protein existence level 1. Resistance to kanamycin, neomycin, paromomycin, ribostamycin, butirosin and gentamicin B. From Klebsiella pneumoniae.
   8888..9046    +  CDS            ble (fragment): BLE_KLEPN - Experimental evidence at protein level: Swiss-Prot protein existence level 1. Binding protein with a strong affinity to the bleomycin family of antibiotics. Binds to CL990; an antimitotic-antibiotic compound. From Klebsiella pneumoniae.
   9041..9162    +  polyA_signal   SV40 poly(A) signal: SV40 polyadenylation signal
   9233..9255    -  protein_bind   lac operator (fragment): The lac repressor binds to the lac operator to inhibit transcription in E. coli. This inhibition can be relieved by adding lactose or isopropyl-β-D-thiogalactopyranoside (IPTG). lac repressor encoded by lacI
   9259..9289    -  promoter       lac promoter: promoter for the E. coli lac operon
   9304..9325    -  protein_bind   CAP binding site: CAP binding activates transcription in the presence of cAMP. E. coli catabolite activator protein
   9338..9430    -  CDS            lacI (fragment): lac repressor; lacI; The lac repressor binds to the lac operator to inhibit transcription in E. coli. This inhibition can be relieved by adding lactose or isopropyl-β-D-thiogalactopyranoside (IPTG).
   9613..10201   -  rep_origin     ori: high-copy-number ColE1/pMB1/pBR322/pUC origin of replication
  10372..11232   -  CDS            AmpR: β-lactamase; bla; confers resistance to ampicillin, carbenicillin, and related antibiotics
  11233..11337   -  promoter       AmpR promoter: bla
