[The description below was written by a language model from this plasmid's Addgene catalogue record and pLannotate feature annotations shown in this document.]
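Description:
pcDNA3.1(+)_Nav1.6(K1425TAG, Y371C)-HA is an 11.4 kb mammalian expression plasmid built on a pcDNA3.1(+)-P2A-eGFP backbone in which the P2A-eGFP segment was replaced by an HA epitope tag. It is propagated in E. coli through a high-copy ColE1/pUC-type origin and selected with ampicillin via the β-lactamase gene. An f1 origin is also present. The backbone carries the standard SV40 promoter-driven neomycin phosphotransferase cassette with an SV40 polyadenylation signal, which would allow G418 selection in mammalian cells. The record notes that the large Scn8a insert is prone to mutation and rearrangement during bacterial propagation. Short annotated fragments, such as the truncated HIV-1 LTR, ble, lacI and bom hits, appear to be backbone remnants or partial matches rather than functional elements.

The payload is the mouse Scn8a coding sequence, encoding the voltage-gated sodium channel Nav1.6. It is expressed from the CMV immediate-early enhancer/promoter and terminated by the bovine growth hormone poly(A) signal, and a T7 promoter lies upstream of the insert. Two changes are engineered into the channel. Y371C renders it tetrodotoxin-resistant, which in principle lets its currents be distinguished from those of endogenous TTX-sensitive channels. The lysine codon at position 1425 is replaced by an amber (TAG) stop codon. With an orthogonal suppressor tRNA/synthetase pair, which this plasmid does not supply, the amber codon can be read through to incorporate a noncanonical amino acid suitable for bioorthogonal click labeling with a fluorescent dye. Because the HA tag lies downstream of the amber site, it marks only full-length, suppressed protein. The construct is intended for direct fluorescent labeling of Nav1.6, and the associated work applied this approach in living primary neurons.
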