Addgene plasmid #239766: pcDNA3.1(+)_Nav1.6(K1425TAG, Y371C)-HA
Purpose: Expresses TTX-resistant (Y371C) variant of mouse Nav1.6 with a TAG codon at position 1425 and a C-terminal HA tag in mammalian cells. Can be used for click labeling.
Depositing lab: Ivana Nikić-Spiegel. Depositing organization: Universitaetsklinikum Tuebingen. Publication: Direct fluorescent labeling of NF186 and NaV1.6 in living primary neurons using bioorthogonal click chemistry. Stajkovic N, Liu Y, Arsic A, Meng N, Lyu H, Zhang N, Grimm D, Lerche H, Nikic-Spiegel I. J Cell Sci. 2023 Jun 15;136(12):jcs260600. doi: 10.1242/jcs.260600. Epub 2023 Jun 28. PubMed 37288813.
Backbone
  Vector backbone: pcDNA3.1(+)-P2A-eGFP (P2A-eGFP was replaced by the HA tag)
  Vector type: Mammalian Expression
Growth in bacteria
  Bacterial resistance: Ampicillin, 100 μg/mL
  Growth temperature: 30°C
  Growth strain: XL10 Gold
  Growth instructions: Growth temperature: 27-28 °C. All the steps involving propagation of Nav1.6 in bacteria were performed at 27-28 °C to avoid the introduction of additional mutations and rearrangements of Scn8a (details are provided in Stajkovic et al., 2023).
  Copy number: High Copy
Gene/Insert
  Gene/Insert name: Scn8a
  Species: M. musculus (mouse)
  Mutation: K1425TAG, Y371C
  Entrez Gene: Scn8a (a.k.a. C630029C19Rik, NaCh6, Nav1.6, dmu, med, mnd-2, mnd2, nmf2, nmf335, nmf58, nur14, seal)
  Promoter: CMV
  Tag / fusion protein: HA-tag (C terminal on backbone)
  Cloning method: Restriction Enzyme; 5′ cloning site Unknown (unknown if destroyed)
Resource information
  A portion of this plasmid was derived from a plasmid made by: GenScript
Terms and licenses: Academic/Nonprofit Terms; Industry Terms: Not Available to Industry
Depositor comments: A portion of this plasmid was derived from a plasmid made by GenScript.
How to cite: pcDNA3.1(+)_Nav1.6(K1425TAG, Y371C)-HA was a gift from Ivana Nikić-Spiegel (Addgene plasmid # 239766 ; http://n2t.net/addgene:239766 ; RRID:Addgene_239766)
